Addgene plasmid #209481: EC70123
Purpose: Cloning protospacers for Cas12a editing
Depositing lab: Wendy Harwood & Cristobal Uauy. Depositing organization: John Innes Centre. Publication: An optimised CRISPR Cas9 and Cas12a mutagenesis toolkit for Barley and Wheat. Lawrenson T, Clarke M, Kirby R, Forner M, Steuernagel B, Brown JKM, Harwood W. Plant Methods. 2024 Aug 13;20(1):123. doi: 10.1186/s13007-024-01234-y. PubMed 39138524.
Backbone
  Vector backbone: Unknown
  Vector type: CRISPR
  Selectable markers: LacZ
Growth in bacteria
  Bacterial resistance: Ampicillin, 100 μg/mL
  Growth temperature: 37°C
  Growth strain: DH5alpha
  Copy number: High Copy
Gene/Insert
  Gene/Insert name: Cas12a HH-DR-HDV
  Species: Lachnospiraceae bacterium
  Promoter: TaU3
  Cloning method: Restriction Enzyme; 5′ cloning site unknown (unknown if destroyed)
Terms and licenses: Academic/Nonprofit Terms; Industry Terms: Not Available to Industry
Depositor comments: GoldeGate level 1 position 5
How to cite: EC70123 was a gift from Wendy Harwood & Cristobal Uauy (Addgene plasmid # 209481 ; http://n2t.net/addgene:209481 ; RRID:Addgene_209481)
