[The description below was written by a language model from this plasmid's Addgene catalogue record and pLannotate feature annotations shown in this document.]
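Description:
EC70123 is a small (about 3.5 kb) high-copy E. coli cloning plasmid from a Golden Gate-based CRISPR toolkit for barley and wheat mutagenesis. It serves as the acceptor into which protospacers are cloned to make Cas12a guide RNA expression units. The backbone is recorded as unknown. The feature table shows a pUC-type ColE1/pMB1 origin and an ampicillin resistance gene (β-lactamase with its own promoter) for propagation and selection in bacteria. It also shows remnants of lacZα, an M13 origin fragment and a T7 promoter. Several short hits (lacI, bom and RSF ori fragments) are probably incidental matches rather than functional parts.

The payload is described as a Cas12a HH-DR-HDV cassette under the TaU3 promoter, with the Cas12a system attributed to Lachnospiraceae bacterium. In this type of design, the crRNA direct repeat and spacer are flanked by a hammerhead ribozyme upstream and a hepatitis delta virus ribozyme downstream. Both ribozymes cleave themselves from the transcript, leaving a guide with precisely defined ends. The annotation detects only a hammerhead ribozyme fragment; the TaU3 promoter, direct repeat and HDV ribozyme are not annotated. Immediately downstream of the hammerhead lies a complete lac promoter/operator–lacZα unit with a pUC multiple cloning site. This fits the LacZ marker listed in the record and suggests a blue/white screening dropout that is replaced when a protospacer is inserted, although the record does not name the cloning enzymes. The depositor describes the plasmid as a Golden Gate level 1, position 5 module, so the finished guide unit is meant to be combined with other level 1 parts into a multigene construct for plant transformation. No Cas12a coding sequence is present on this plasmid.
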