Features (pLannotate 1.2.2; 16 found; start..end, strand, type, name):
      3..134     -  rep_origin     M13 ori (fragment): M13 bacteriophage origin of replication; arrow indicates direction of (+) strand synthesis
    155..311     -  CDS            lacZα (fragment): LacZα fragment of β-galactosidase; lacZ fragment
    320..338     +  promoter       T7 promoter: promoter for bacteriophage T7 RNA polymerase
    794..817     +  misc_RNA       sTRSV HHRz (fragment): hammerhead ribozyme from the tobacco ringspot virus satellite RNA (Khvorova et al., 2003)
    859..901     +  CDS            lacI (fragment): lac repressor; lacI; The lac repressor binds to the lac operator to inhibit transcription in E. coli. This inhibition can be relieved by adding lactose or isopropyl-β-D-thiogalactopyranoside (IPTG).
    914..935     +  protein_bind   CAP binding site: CAP binding activates transcription in the presence of cAMP. E. coli catabolite activator protein
    950..980     +  promoter       lac promoter: promoter for the E. coli lac operon
    988..1004    +  protein_bind   lac operator: The lac repressor binds to the lac operator to inhibit transcription in E. coli. This inhibition can be relieved by adding lactose or isopropyl-β-D-thiogalactopyranoside (IPTG). lac repressor encoded by lacI
   1041..1097    -  misc_feature   MCS: pUC18/19 multiple cloning site
   1094..1251    +  CDS            lacZα (fragment): LacZα fragment of β-galactosidase; lacZ fragment
   1257..1356    -  misc_feature   bom (fragment): basis of mobility region from pBR322
   1556..1603    -  CDS            lacI (fragment): lac repressor; lacI; The lac repressor binds to the lac operator to inhibit transcription in E. coli. This inhibition can be relieved by adding lactose or isopropyl-β-D-thiogalactopyranoside (IPTG).
   1640..1680    -  rep_origin     RSF ori (fragment): Plasmids containing the RSF 1030 origin of replication can be propagated in E. coli cells that contain additional plasmids with compatible origins.
   1758..2346    -  rep_origin     ori: high-copy-number ColE1/pMB1/pBR322/pUC origin of replication
   2517..3377    -  CDS            AmpR: β-lactamase; bla; confers resistance to ampicillin, carbenicillin, and related antibiotics
   3378..3482    -  promoter       AmpR promoter: bla
>Addgene plasmid #209481 | EC70123 | addgene full sequence | sequence record 413871 | Addgene NGS Result
CTAAATTGTAAGCGTTAATATTTTGTTAAAATTCGCGTTAAATTTTTGTTAAATCAGCTCATTTTTTAAC
CAATAGGCCGAAATCGGCAAAATCCCTTATAAATCAAAAGAATAGACCGAGATAGGGTTGAGTGGCCGCT
ACAGGGCGCTCCCATTCGCCATTCAGGCTGCGCAACTGTTGGGAAGGGCGTTTCGGTGCGGGCCTCTTCG
CTATTACGCCAGCTGGCGAAAGGGGGATGTGCTGCAAGGCGATTAAGTTGGGTAACGCCAGGGTTTTCCC
AGTCACGACGTTGTAAAACGACGGCCAGTGAGCGCGACGTAATACGACTCACTATAGGGCGAATTGGCGG
AAGGCCGTCAAGGCCGCATCGCATGAAGACAACAGAGGCGGCAGGGAGAGTTTTAACATTGACTAGCGTG
CTGATAATTTGTGAGAAATAATAATTGACAAGTAGATACTGACATTTGAGAAGAGCTTCTGAACTGTTAT
TAGTAACAAAAATGGAAAGCTGATGCACGGAAAAAGGAAAGAAAAAGCCATACTTTTTTTTAGGTAGGAA
AAGAAAAAGCCATACGAGACTGATGTCTCTCAGATGGGCCGGGATCTGTCTATCTAGCAGGCAGCAGCCC
TACCAACCTCACGGGCCAGCAATTACGAGTCCTTCTAAAACGTCCCGCCGAGGGCGCGTGGCCGTGCTGT
GCAGCAGCACGTCTAACATTAGTCCCACCTCGCCAGTTTACAGGGAGCAGAACCAGCTTATAAGCGGAGG
CGCGGCACCAAGAAGCAAAATTACTGATGAGTCCGTGAGGACGAAACGAGTAAGCTCGTCTAATTTCTAC
TAAGTGTAGATTGAGACCGCAGCTGGCACGACAGGTTTGCCGACTGGAAAGCGGGCAGTGAGCGCAACGC
AATTAATGTGAGTTAGCTCACTCATTAGGCACCCCAGGCTTTACACTTTATGCTTCCGGCTCGTATGTTG
TGTGGAATTGTGAGCGGATAACAATTTCACACAGGAAACAGCTATGACCATGATTACGCCAAGCTTGCAT
GCCTGCAGGTCGACTCTAGAGGATCCCCGGGTACCGAGCTCGAATTCACTGGCCGTCGTTTTACAACGTC
GTGACTGGGAAAACCCTGGCGTTACCCAACTTAATCGCCTTGCAGCACATCCCCCTTTCGCCAGCTGGCG
TAATAGCGAAGAGGCCCGCACCGATCGCCCTTCCCAACAGTTGCGCAGCCTGAATGGCGAATGGCGCCTG
ATGCGGTATTTTCTCCTTACGCATCTGTGCGGTATTTCACACCGCATATGGTGCACTCTCAGTACAATCT
GCTCTGATGCCGCATAGTTAAGCCAGCCCCGACACCCGCCAACACCCGCTGACGCGCCCTGACGGGCTTG
TCTGCTCCCGGCATCCGCTTACAGACAAGCTGTGACGGTCTCAGGCCGGCATGGTCCCAGCCTCCTCGCT
GGCGCCGGCTGGGCAACATGCTTCGGCATGGCGAATGGGACTTTTTTGTGTTGTCTTCCTGGCCTGGGCC
TCATGGGCCTTCCGCTCACTGCCCGCTTTCCAGTCGGGAAACCTGTCGTGCCAGCTGCATTAACATGGTC
ATAGCTGTTTCCTTGCGTATTGGGCGCTCTCCGCTTCCTCGCTCACTGACTCGCTGCGCTCGGTCGTTCG
GGTAAAGCCTGGGGTGCCTAATGAGCAAAAGGCCAGCAAAAGGCCAGGAACCGTAAAAAGGCCGCGTTGC
TGGCGTTTTTCCATAGGCTCCGCCCCCCTGACGAGCATCACAAAAATCGACGCTCAAGTCAGAGGTGGCG
AAACCCGACAGGACTATAAAGATACCAGGCGTTTCCCCCTGGAAGCTCCCTCGTGCGCTCTCCTGTTCCG
ACCCTGCCGCTTACCGGATACCTGTCCGCCTTTCTCCCTTCGGGAAGCGTGGCGCTTTCTCATAGCTCAC
GCTGTAGGTATCTCAGTTCGGTGTAGGTCGTTCGCTCCAAGCTGGGCTGTGTGCACGAACCCCCCGTTCA
GCCCGACCGCTGCGCCTTATCCGGTAACTATCGTCTTGAGTCCAACCCGGTAAGACACGACTTATCGCCA
CTGGCAGCAGCCACTGGTAACAGGATTAGCAGAGCGAGGTATGTAGGCGGTGCTACAGAGTTCTTGAAGT
GGTGGCCTAACTACGGCTACACTAGAAGAACAGTATTTGGTATCTGCGCTCTGCTGAAGCCAGTTACCTT
CGGAAAAAGAGTTGGTAGCTCTTGATCCGGCAAACAAACCACCGCTGGTAGCGGTGGTTTTTTTGTTTGC
AAGCAGCAGATTACGCGCAGAAAAAAAGGATCTCAAGAAGATCCTTTGATCTTTTCTACGGGGTCTGACG
CTCAGTGGAACGAAAACTCACGTTAAGGGATTTTGGTCATGAGATTATCAAAAAGGATCTTCACCTAGAT
CCTTTTAAATTAAAAATGAAGTTTTAAATCAATCTAAAGTATATATGAGTAAACTTGGTCTGACAGTTAC
CAATGCTTAATCAGTGAGGCACCTATCTCAGCGATCTGTCTATTTCGTTCATCCATAGTTGCCTGACTCC
CCGTCGTGTAGATAACTACGATACGGGAGGGCTTACCATCTGGCCCCAGTGCTGCAATGATACCGCGAGA
ACCACGCTCACCGGCTCCAGATTTATCAGCAATAAACCAGCCAGCCGGAAGGGCCGAGCGCAGAAGTGGT
CCTGCAACTTTATCCGCCTCCATCCAGTCTATTAATTGTTGCCGGGAAGCTAGAGTAAGTAGTTCGCCAG
TTAATAGTTTGCGCAACGTTGTTGCCATTGCTACAGGCATCGTGGTGTCACGCTCGTCGTTTGGTATGGC
TTCATTCAGCTCCGGTTCCCAACGATCAAGGCGAGTTACATGATCCCCCATGTTGTGCAAAAAAGCGGTT
AGCTCCTTCGGTCCTCCGATCGTTGTCAGAAGTAAGTTGGCCGCAGTGTTATCACTCATGGTTATGGCAG
CACTGCATAATTCTCTTACTGTCATGCCATCCGTAAGATGCTTTTCTGTGACTGGTGAGTACTCAACCAA
GTCATTCTGAGAATAGTGTATGCGGCGACCGAGTTGCTCTTGCCCGGCGTCAATACGGGATAATACCGCG
CCACATAGCAGAACTTTAAAAGTGCTCATCATTGGAAAACGTTCTTCGGGGCGAAAACTCTCAAGGATCT
TACCGCTGTTGAGATCCAGTTCGATGTAACCCACTCGTGCACCCAACTGATCTTCAGCATCTTTTACTTT
CACCAGCGTTTCTGGGTGAGCAAAAACAGGAAGGCAAAATGCCGCAAAAAAGGGAATAAGGGCGACACGG
AAATGTTGAATACTCATACTCTTCCTTTTTCAATATTATTGAAGCATTTATCAGGGTTATTGTCTCATGA
GCGGATACATATTTGAATGTATTTAGAAAAATAAACAAATAGGGGTTCCGCGCACATTTCCCCGAAAAGT
GCCAC
